>Addgene plasmid #154639 | pEPYC1CB0158 | depositor full sequence | sequence record 299569 | pEPYC1CB0158 sequence 7182 bps
GCAATTGTCTTCTGCACGAAGTGGTTTAAACTATCAGTGTTTGACAGGATATATTGGCGGGTAAACCTAA
GAGAAAAGAGCGTTTATTAGAATAATCGGATATTTAAAAGGGCGTGAAAAGGTTTATCCGTTCGTCCATT
TGTATGTGCATGCCAACCACAGGGTTCCCCAGATCAGGCGCTGGCTGCTGAACCCCCAGCCGGAACTGAC
CCCACAAGGCCCTAGCGTTTGCAATGCACCAGGTCATCATTGACCCAGGCGTGTTCCACCAGGCCGCTGC
CTCGCAACTCTTCGCAGGCTTCGCCGACCTGCTCGCGCCACTTCTTCACGCGGGTGGAATCCGATCCGCA
CATGAGGCGGAAGGTTTCCAGCTTGAGCGGGTACGGCTCCCGGTGCGAGCTGAAATAGTCGAACATCCGT
CGGGCCGTCGGCGACAGCTTGCGGTACTTCTCCCATATGAATTTCGTGTAGTGGTCGCCAGCAAACAGCA
CGACGATTTCCTCGTCGATCAGGACCTGGCAACGGGACGTTTTCTTGCCACGGTCCAGGACGCGGAAGCG
GTGCAGCAGCGACACCGATTCCAGGTGCCCAACGCGGTCGGACGTGAAGCCCATCGCCGTCGCCTGTAGG
CGCGACAGGCATTCCTCGGCCTTCGTGTAATACCGGCCATTGATCGACCAGCCCAGGTCCTGGCAAAGCT
CGTAGAACGTGAAGGTGATCGGCTCGCCGATAGGGGTGCGCTTCGCGTACTCCAACACCTGCTGCCACAC
CAGTTCGTCATCGTCGGCCCGCAGCTCGACGCCGGTGTAGGTGATCTTCACGTCCTTGTTGACGTGGAAA
ATGACCTTGTTTTGCAGCGCCTCGCGCGGGATTTTCTTGTTGCGCGTGGTGAACAGGGCAGAGCGGGCCG
TGTCGTTTGGCATCGCTCGCATCGTGTCCGGCCACGGCGCAATATCGAACAAGGAAAGCTGCATTTCCTT
GATCTGCTGCTTCGTGTGTTTCAGCAACGCGGCCTGCTTGGCCTCGCTGACCTGTTTTGCCAGGTCCTCG
CCGGCGGTTTTTCGCTTCTTGGTCGTCATAGTTCCTCGCGTGTCGATGGTCATCGACTTCGCCAAACCTG
CCGCCTCCTGTTCAAGACGACGCGAACGCTCCACGGCGGCCGATGGCGCGGGCAGGGCAGGGGGAGCCAG
TTGCACGCTGTCGCGCTCGATCTTGGCCGTAGCTTGCTGGACCATCGAGCCGACGGACTGGAAGGTTTCG
CGGGGCGCACGCATGACGGTGCGGCTTGCGATGGTTTCGGCATCCTCGGCGGAAAACCCCGCGTCGATCA
GTTCTTGCCTGTATGCCTTCCGGTCAAACGTCCGATTCATTCACCCTCCTTGCGGGATTGCCCCGACTCA
CGCCGGGGCAATGTGCCCTTATTCCTGATTTGACCCGCCTGGTGCCTTGGTGTCCAGATAATCCACCTTA
TCGGCAATGAAGTCGGTCCCGTAGACCGTCTGGCCGTCCTTCTCGTACTTGGTATTCCGAATCTTGCCCT
GCACGAATACCAGCGACCCCTTGCCCAAATACTTGCCGTGGGCCTCGGCCTGAGAGCCAAAACACTTGAT
GCGGAAGAAGTCGGTGCGCTCCTGCTTGTCGCCGGCATCGTTGCGCCACATCTAGGATCTGCCAGGAACC
GTAAAAAGGCCGCGTTGCTGGCGTTTTTCCATAGGCTCCGCCCCCCTGACGAGCATCACAAAAATCGACG
CTCAAGTCAGAGGTGGCGAAACCCGACAGGACTATAAAGATACCAGGCGTTTCCCCCTGGAAGCTCCCTC
GTGCGCTCTCCTGTTCCGACCCTGCCGCTTACCGGATACCTGTCCGCCTTTCTCCCTTCGGGAAGCGTGG
CGCTTTCTCATAGCTCACGCTGTAGGTATCTCAGTTCGGTGTAGGTCGTTCGCTCCAAGCTGGGCTGTGT
GCACGAACCCCCCGTTCAGCCCGACCGCTGCGCCTTATCCGGTAACTATCGTCTTGAGTCCAACCCGGTA
AGACACGACTTATCGCCACTGGCAGCAGCCACTGGTAACAGGATTAGCAGAGCGAGGTATGTAGGCGGTG
CTACAGAGTTCTTGAAGTGGTGGCCTAACTACGGCTACACTAGAAGAACAGTATTTGGTATCTGCGCTCT
GCTGAAGCCAGTTACCTTCGGAAAAAGAGTTGGTAGCTCTTGATCCGGCAAACAAACCACCGCTGGTAGC
GGTGGTTTTTTTGTTTGCAAGCAGCAGATTACGCGCAGAAAAAAAGGATCTCAAGAAGATCCTTTGATCT
TTTCTACGGGGTCTGACGCTCAGTGGAACGAAAACTCACGTTAAGGGATTTTGGTCATGAGATTATCAAA
AAGGATCTTCACCTAGATCCTTTTAAATTAAAAATGAAGTTTTAAATCAATCTAAAGTATATATGAGTAA
ACTTGGTCTGACAGTTACCAATGCTTAATCAGTGAGGCACCTATCTCAGCGATCTGTCTATTTCGTTCAT
CCATAGTTGCCTGACTCCCCGTCGTGTAGATAACTACGATACGGGAGGGCTTACCATCTGGCCCCAGTGC
TGCAATGATACCGCGAGAACCACGCTCACCGGCTCCAGATTTATCAGCAATAAACCAGCCAGCCGGAAGG
GCCGAGCGCAGAAGTGGTCCTGCAACTTTATCCGCCTCCATCCAGTCTATTAATTGTTGCCGGGAAGCTA
GAGTAAGTAGTTCGCCAGTTAATAGTTTGCGCAACGTTGTTGCCATTGCTACAGGCATCGTGGTGTCACG
CTCGTCGTTTGGTATGGCTTCATTCAGCTCCGGTTCCCAACGATCAAGGCGAGTTACATGATCCCCCATG
TTGTGCAAAAAAGCGGTTAGCTCCTTCGGTCCTCCGATCGTTGTCAGAAGTAAGTTGGCCGCAGTGTTAT
CACTCATGGTTATGGCAGCACTGCATAATTCTCTTACTGTCATGCCATCCGTAAGATGCTTTTCTGTGAC
TGGTGAGTACTCAACCAAGTCATTCTGAGAATAGTGTATGCGGCGACCGAGTTGCTCTTGCCCGGCGTCA
ATACGGGATAATACCGCGCCACATAGCAGAACTTTAAAAGTGCTCATCATTGGAAAACGTTCTTCGGGGC
GAAAACTCTCAAGGATCTTACCGCTGTTGAGATCCAGTTCGATGTAACCCACTCGTGCACCCAACTGATC
TTCAGCATCTTTTACTTTCACCAGCGTTTCTGGGTGAGCAAAAACAGGAAGGCAAAATGCCGCAAAAAAG
GGAATAAGGGCGACACGGAAATGTTGAATACTCATACTCTTCCTTTTTCAATATTATTGAAGCATTTATC
AAGGTTATTGTCTCATGAGCGGATACATATTTGAATGTATTTAGAAAAATAAACAAATAGGGGTTCCGCG
CACGAATTGGCCAGCGCTGCCATTTTTGGGGTGAGGCCGTTCGCGGCCGAGGGGCGCAGCCCCTGGGGGG
ATGGGAGGCCCGCGTTAGCGGGCCGGGAGGGTTCGAGAAGGGGGGGCACCCCCCTTCGGCGTGCGCGGTC
ACGCGCACAGGGCGCAGCCCTGGTTAAAAACAAGGTTTATAAATATTGGTTTAAAAGCAGGTTAAAAGAC
AGGTTAGCGGTGGCCGAAAAACGGGCGGAAACCCTTGCAAATGCTGGATTTTCTGCCTGTGGACAGCCCC
TCAAATGTCAATAGGTGCGCCCCTCATCTGTCAGCACTCTGCCCCTCAAGTGTCAAGGATCGCGCCCCTC
ATCTGTCAGTAGTCGCGCCCCTCAAGTGTCAATACCGCAGGGCACTTATCCCCAGGCTTGTCCACATCAT
CTGTGGGAAACTCGCGTAAAATCAGGCGTTTTCGCCGATTTGCGAGGCTGGCCAGCTCCACGTCGCCGGC
CGAAATCGAGCCTGCCCCTCATCTGTCAACGCCGCGCCGGGTGAGTCGGCCCCTCAAGTGTCAACGTCCG
CCCCTCATCTGTCAGTGAGGGCCAAGTTTTCCGCGAGGTATCCACAACGCCGGCGGCCGCGGTGTCTCGC
ACACGGCTTCGACGGCGTTTCTGGCGCGTTTGCAGGGCCATAGACGGCCGCCAGCCCAGCGGCGAGGGCA
ACCAGCCCGGTGAGCGTCGCAAAGGAGATCCTGATCTGACTGATGGGCTGCCTGTATCGAGTGGTGATTT
TGTGCCGAGCTGCCGGTCGGGGAGCTGTTGGCTGGCTGGTGGCAGGATATATTGTGGTGTAAACAAATTG
ACGCTTAGACAACTTAATAACACATTGCGGACGTTTTTAATGTACTGGGGTGGATGCAGTGGGCCCCACT
CTGTGAAGACAATGCCGAATTCGGATCCGGAGAGCGGAGAATTAAGGGAGTCACGTTATGACCCCCGCCG
ATGACGCGGGACAAGCCGTTTTACGTTTGGAACTGACAGAACCGCAACGTTGAAGGAGCCACTCAGCCGC
GGGTTTCTGGAGTTTAAACCATTATTGCGAATGAGCTAAGCACATACGTCAGCGTTCAAAAGTCGCCTAA
GGTCACTATCAGCTAGCAAATATTTCTTGTCAAAAATGCTCCACTGACGTTCCATAAATTCCCCTCGGTA
TCCAATTAGAGTCTCATATTCACTCTCATACTGTATTTTTACAACAATTACCAACAACAACAAACAACAA
ACAACATTACAATTACTATTTACAATTACAATGGAGGACGCCAAAAACATAAAGAAAGGCCCGGCGCCAT
TCTATCCGCTGGAAGATGGAACCGCTGGAGAGCAACTGCATAAGGCTATGAAGAGATACGCCCTGGTTCC
TGGAACAATTGCTTTTACAGATGCACATATCGAGGTGGACATCACTTACGCTGAGTACTTCGAAATGTCC
GTTCGGTTGGCAGAAGCTATGAAACGATATGGGCTGAATACAAATCACAGAATCGTCGTATGCAGTGAAA
ACTCTCTTCAATTCTTTATGCCGGTGTTGGGCGCGTTATTTATCGGAGTTGCAGTTGCGCCCGCGAACGA
CATTTATAATGAACGTGAATTGCTCAACAGTATGGGCATTTCGCAGCCTACCGTGGTGTTCGTTTCCAAA
AAGGGGTTGCAAAAAATTTTGAACGTGCAAAAAAAGCTCCCAATCATCCAAAAAATTATTATCATGGATT
CTAAAACGGATTACCAGGGATTTCAGTCGATGTACACGTTCGTCACATCTCATCTACCTCCCGGTTTTAA
TGAATACGATTTTGTGCCAGAGTCCTTCGATAGGGACAAGACAATTGCACTGATCATGAACTCCTCTGGA
TCTACTGGTCTGCCTAAAGGTGTCGCTCTGCCTCATAGAACTGCCTGCGTGAGATTCTCGCATGCCAGAG
ATCCTATTTTTGGCAATCAAATCATTCCGGATACTGCGATTTTAAGTGTTGTTCCATTCCATCACGGTTT
TGGAATGTTTACTACACTCGGATATTTGATATGTGGATTTCGAGTCGTCTTAATGTATAGATTTGAAGAA
GAACTGTTTCTGAGGAGCCTTCAGGATTACAAGATTCAAAGTGCGCTGCTGGTGCCAACCCTATTCTCCT
TCTTCGCCAAAAGCACTCTGATTGACAAATACGATTTATCTAATTTACACGAAATTGCTTCTGGTGGCGC
TCCCCTCTCTAAGGAAGTCGGGGAAGCGGTTGCCAAGAGGTTCCATCTGCCAGGTATCAGGCAAGGATAT
GGGCTCACTGAGACTACATCAGCTATTCTGATTACACCCGAGGGGGATGATAAACCGGGCGCGGTCGGTA
AAGTTGTTCCATTTTTTGAAGCGAAGGTTGTGGATCTGGATACCGGGAAAACGCTGGGCGTTAATCAAAG
AGGCGAACTGTGTGTGAGAGGTCCTATGATTATGTCCGGTTATGTAAACAATCCGGAAGCGACCAACGCC
TTGATTGACAAGGATGGATGGCTACATTCTGGAGACATAGCTTACTGGGACGAGGACGAACACTTCTTCA
TCGTTGACCGCCTGAAGTCTCTGATTAAGTACAAAGGCTATCAGGTGGCTCCCGCTGAATTGGAATCCAT
CTTGCTCCAACACCCCAACATCTTCGACGCAGGTGTCGCAGGTCTGCCCGACGATGACGCCGGTGAACTT
CCCGCCGCCGTTGTTGTTTTGGAGCACGGAAAGACGATGACGGAAAAAGAGATCGTGGATTACGTCGCCA
GTCAAGTAACAACCGCGAAAAAGTTGCGCGGAGGAGTTGTGTTTGTGGACGAAGTACCGAAAGGTCTTAC
CGGAAAACTCGACGCAAGAAAAATCAGAGAGATCCTCATAAAGGCCAAGAAGGGCGGAAAGATCGCCGTG
GGTTCGGATTATAAGGACCATGACGGAGACTATAAGGACCATGACCTCGACGCTGCAGCAGCGGATTATA
AGGACGATGACGATAAGTGAGCTTGTCCTGCTTTAATGAGATATGCGAGAAGCCTATGATCGCATGATAT
TTGCTTTCAATTCTGTTGTGCACGTTGTAAAAAACCTGAGCATGTGTAGCTCAGATCCTTACCGCCGGTT
TCGGTTCATTCTAATGAATATATCACCCGTTACTATCGTATTTTTATGAATAATATTCTCCGTTCAATTT
ACTGATTGTACCCTACTACTTATATGTACAATATTAAAATGAAAACAATATATTGTGCTGAATAGGTTTA
TAGCGACATCTATGATAGAGCGCCACAATAACAAACAATTGCGTTTTATTATTACAAATCCAATTTTAAA
AAAAGCGGCAGAACCGGTCAAACCTAAAAGACTGATTACATAAATCTTATTCAAATTTCAAAAGTGCCCC
AGGGGCTAGTATCTACGACACACCGAGCGGCGAACTAATAACGCTCACTGAAGGGAACTCCGGTTCCCCG
CCGGCGCGCATGGGTGAGATTCCTTGAAGTTGAGTATTGGCCGTCCGCTCTACCGAAAGTTACGGGCACC
ATTCAACCCGGTCCAGCACGGCGGCCGGGTAACCGACTTGCTGCCCCGAGAATTATGCAGCATTTTTTTG
GTGTATGTGGGCCCCAAATGAAGTGCAGGTCAAACCTTGACAGTGACGACAAATCGTTGGGCGGGTCCAG
GGCGAATTTTGCGACAACATGTCGAGGCTCAGCAGGACCGCT
Features (pLannotate 1.2.2; 12 found; start..end, strand, type, name):
     42..66      +  misc_feature   RB T-DNA repeat: right border repeat from nopaline C58 T-DNA
    178..198     -  CDS            TetR (fragment): tetracycline resistance regulatory protein; tetR
    225..1370    -  CDS            trfA: TRFA_ECOLX - Experimental evidence at protein level: Swiss-Prot protein existence level 1. Also involved in plasmid copy number control, promoting intermolecular coupling of protein bound iterons at oriV, which inhibits replication initiation. From Escherichia coli.
   1706..2294    -  rep_origin     ori: high-copy-number ColE1/pMB1/pBR322/pUC origin of replication
   2465..3325    -  CDS            AmpR: β-lactamase; bla; confers resistance to ampicillin, carbenicillin, and related antibiotics
   3326..3430    -  promoter       AmpR promoter: bla
   3517..4148    -  rep_origin     oriV: incP origin of replication
   4240..4264    +  misc_feature   LB T-DNA repeat: left border repeat from nopaline C58 T-DNA
   4532..4648    +  promoter       NOS promoter (fragment): nopaline synthase promoter NOS promoter
   4664..4719    +  misc_feature   TMV Ω: translational enhancer from the tobacco mosaic virus 5'-leader sequence (Gallie et al., 1988)
   4721..6370    +  CDS            luciferase: firefly luciferase; luc+; enhanced luc+ version of the luciferase gene
   6468..7175    +  terminator     OCS terminator: octopine synthase terminator
