[The description below was written by a language model from this plasmid's Addgene catalogue record and pLannotate feature annotations shown in this document.]
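Description:
pEPYC1CB0158 is a MoClo (Golden Gate modular cloning) Level 1 plasmid built on the pICH47732 acceptor backbone, a binary vector for plant synthetic biology. The 7,182 bp construct carries two replication systems. A high-copy ColE1/pUC-type origin supports propagation in E. coli. The broad-host-range incP oriV, together with its initiator gene trfA, allows maintenance in Agrobacterium. Selection in bacteria is by ampicillin/carbenicillin resistance from a β-lactamase gene under its own promoter. A short TetR fragment is also annotated and appears to be a backbone remnant. Nopaline-type left and right T-DNA border repeats flank the payload, so the cassette lies within a transferable T-DNA region. The insert was assembled through BsaI sites that were destroyed during cloning, as is typical of Golden Gate assembly.

The payload is a single synthetic transcription unit. A variant of the nopaline synthase (NOS) promoter, described as "C-CRE relocated", drives the cassette. This name implies that a cis-regulatory element has been moved within the promoter, and the variant is annotated only as a partial NOS promoter match. It is followed by the tobacco mosaic virus Ω 5' leader, which acts as a translational enhancer. Next comes the firefly luciferase (luc+) coding sequence, and the octopine synthase terminator closes the unit. The catalogue entry lists a Flag tag after the luciferase, but the tag is not separately annotated in the feature table.

The construct serves as a luciferase reporter for measuring the activity of this engineered NOS promoter variant. It comes from work on the rational design of minimal synthetic plant promoters. The record does not state the plant system or the delivery method used.
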