Addgene plasmid #154639: pEPYC1CB0158
Purpose: MoClo Level 1 luciferase reporter
Depositing lab: Nicola Patron. Depositing organization: Earlham Institute. Publication: Rational design of minimal synthetic promoters for plants. Cai YM, Kallam K, Tidd H, Gendarini G, Salzman A, Patron NJ. Nucleic Acids Res. 2020 Aug 28. pii: 5897334. doi: 10.1093/nar/gkaa682. PubMed 32856047.
Backbone
  Vector backbone: pICH47732
  Vector type: Synthetic Biology
Growth in bacteria
  Bacterial resistance: Ampicillin, 100 μg/mL
  Growth temperature: 37°C
  Growth strain: NEB Stable
  Copy number: High Copy
Gene/Insert
  Gene/Insert name: NOS (C-CRE relocated) Firefly luciferase expression cassette [NOS (C-CRE relocated)::TMV::LucF::Flag::ocsT]
  Species: Synthetic
  Cloning method: Restriction Enzyme; 5′ cloning site BsaI (destroyed during cloning); 3′ cloning site BsaI (destroyed during cloning)
Terms and licenses: Academic/Nonprofit Terms; Industry Terms: Not Available to Industry
Depositor comments: Please visit https://www.biorxiv.org/content/10.1101/2020.05.14.095406v1 for bioRxiv preprint.
How to cite: pEPYC1CB0158 was a gift from Nicola Patron (Addgene plasmid # 154639 ; http://n2t.net/addgene:154639 ; RRID:Addgene_154639)
